>Addgene plasmid #71256 | pTK229 | depositor full sequence | sequence record 127328 | pTK229 sequence 6297 bps
GGATCCAAGCTCAGATCTCGAGCTGCTTCATCCCCGTGGCCCGTTGCTCGCGTTTGCTGGCGGTGTCCCC
GGAAGAAATATATTTGCATGTCTTTAGTTCTATGATGACACAAACCCCGCCCAGCGTCTTGTCATTGGCG
AATTCGAACACGCAGATGCAGTCGGGGCGGCGCGGTCCCAGGTCCACTTCGCATATTAAGGTGACGCGTG
TGGCCTCGAACACCGAGCGACCCTGCAGCGACCCGCTTAAAAGCTTGGCATTCCGGTACTGTTGGTAAAG
CCACCATGGAAGACGCCAAAAACATAAAGAAAGGCCCGGCGCCATTCTATCCGCTGGAAGATGGAACCGC
TGGAGAGCAACTGCATAAGGCTATGAAGAGATACGCCCTGGTTCCTGGAACAATTGCTTTTACAGATGCA
CATATCGAGGTGGACATCACTTACGCTGAGTACTTCGAAATGTCCGTTCGGTTGGCAGAAGCTATGAAAC
GATATGGGCTGAATACAAATCACAGAATCGTCGTATGCAGTGAAAACTCTCTTCAATTCTTTATGCCGGT
GTTGGGCGCGTTATTTATCGGAGTTGCAGTTGCGCCCGCGAACGACATTTATAATGAACGTGAATTGCTC
AACAGTATGGGCATTTCGCAGCCTACCGTGGTGTTCGTTTCCAAAAAGGGGTTGCAAAAAATTTTGAACG
TGCAAAAAAAGCTCCCAATCATCCAAAAAATTATTATCATGGATTCTAAAACGGATTACCAGGGATTTCA
GTCGATGTACACGTTCGTCACATCTCATCTACCTCCCGGTTTTAATGAATACGATTTTGTGCCAGAGTCC
TTCGATAGGGACAAGACAATTGCACTGATCATGAACTCCTCTGGATCTACTGGTCTGCCTAAAGGTGTCG
CTCTGCCTCATAGAACTGCCTGCGTGAGATTCTCGCATGCCAGAGATCCTATTTTTGGCAATCAAATCAT
TCCGGATACTGCGATTTTAAGTGTTGTTCCATTCCATCACGGTTTTGGAATGTTTACTACACTCGGATAT
TTGATATGTGGATTTCGAGTCGTCTTAATGTATAGATTTGAAGAAGAGCTGTTTCTGAGGAGCCTTCAGG
ATTACAAGATTCAAAGTGCGCTGCTGGTGCCAACCCTATTCTCCTTCTTCGCCAAAAGCACTCTGATTGA
CAAATACGATTTATCTAATTTACACGAAATTGCTTCTGGTGGCGCTCCCCTCTCTAAGGAAGTCGGGGAA
GCGGTTGCCAAGAGGTTCCATCTGCCAGGTATCAGGCAAGGATATGGGCTCACTGAGACTACATCAGCTA
TTCTGATTACACCCGAGGGGGATGATAAACCGGGCGCGGTCGGTAAAGTTGTTCCATTTTTTGAAGCGAA
GGTTGTGGATCTGGATACCGGGAAAACGCTGGGCGTTAATCAAAGAGGCGAACTGTGTGTGAGAGGTCCT
ATGATTATGTCCGGTTATGTAAACAATCCGGAAGCGACCAACGCCTTGATTGACAAGGATGGATGGCTAC
ATTCTGGAGACATAGCTTACTGGGACGAAGACGAACACTTCTTCATCGTTGACCGCCTGAAGTCTCTGAT
TAAGTACAAAGGCTATCAGGTGGCTCCCGCTGAATTGGAATCCATCTTGCTCCAACACCCCAACATCTTC
GACGCAGGTGTCGCAGGTCTTCCCGACGATGACGCCGGTGAACTTCCCGCCGCCGTTGTTGTTTTGGAGC
ACGGAAAGACGATGACGGAAAAAGAGATCGTGGATTACGTCGCCAGTCAAGTAACAACCGCGAAAAAGTT
GCGCGGAGGAGTTGTGTTTGTGGACGAAGTACCGAAAGGTCTTACCGGAAAACTCGACGCAAGAAAAATC
AGAGAGATCCTCATAAAGGCCAAGAAGGGCGGAAAGATCGCCGTGTAATTCTAGAGGATCTTTGTGAAGG
AACCTTACTTCTGTGGTGTGACATAATTGGACAAACTACCTACAGAGATTTAAAGCTCTAAGGTAAATAT
AAAATTTTTAAGTGTATAATGTGTTAAACTACTGATTCTAATTGTTTGTGTATTTTAGATTCCAACCTAT
GGAACTGATGAATGGGAGCAGTGGTGGAATGCCTTTAATGAGGAAAACCTGTTTTGCTCAGAAGAAATGC
CATCTAGTGATGATGAGGCTACTGCTGACTCTCAACATTCTACTCCTCCAAAAAAGAAGAGAAAGGTAGA
AGACCCCAAGGACTTTCCTTCAGAATTGCTAAGTTTTTTGAGTCATGCTGTGTTTAGTAATAGAACTCTT
GCTTGCTTTGCTATTTACACCACAAAGGAAAAAGCTGCACTGCTATACAAGAAAATTATGGAAAAATATT
CTGTAACCTTTATAAGTAGGCATAACAGTTATAATCATAACATACTGTTTTTTCTTACTCCACACAGGCA
TAGAGTGTCTGCTATTAATAACTATGCTCAAAAATTGTGTACCTTTAGCTTTTTAATTTGTAAAGGGGTT
AATAAGGAATATTTGATGTATAGTGCCTTGACTAGAGATCATAATCAGCCATACCACATTTGTAGAGGTT
TTACTTGCTTTAAAAAACCTCCCACACCTCCCCCTGAACCTGAAACATAAAATGAATGCAATTGTTGTTA
ACTTGTTTATTGCAGCTTATAATGGTTACAAATAAAGCAATAGCATCACAAATTTCACAAATAAAGCATT
TTTTTCACTGCATTCTAGTTGTGGTTTGTCCAAACTCATCAATGTATCTTATCATGTCTGGATCGATCCC
CAGGAAGCTCCTCTGTGTCCTCATAAACCCTAACCTCCTCTACTTGAGAGGACATTCCAATCATAGGCTG
CCCATCCACCCTCTGTGTCCTCCTGTTAATTAGGTCACTTAACAAAAAGGAAATTGGGTAGGGGTTTTTC
ACAGACCGCTTTCTAAGGGTAATTTTAAAATATCTGGGAAGTCCCTTCCACTGCTGTGTTCCAGAAGTGT
TGGTAAACAGCCCACAAATGTCAACAGCAGAAACATACAAGCTGTCAGCTTTGCACAAGGGCCCAACACC
CTGCTCATCAAGAAGCACTGTGGTTGCTGTGTTAGTAATGTGCAAAACAGGAGGCACATTTTCCCCACCT
GTGTAGGTTCCAAAATATCTAGTGTTTTCATTTTTACTTGGATCAGGAACCCAGCACTCCACTGGATAAG
CATTATCCTTATCCAAAACAGCCTTGTGGTCAGTGTTCATCTGCTGACTGTCAACTGTAGCATTTTTTGG
GGTTACAGTTTGAGCAGGATATTTGGTCCTGTAGTTTGCTAACACACCCTGCAGCTCCAAAGGTTCCCCA
CCAACAGCAAAAAAATGAAAATTTGACCCTTGAATGGGTTTTCCAGCACCATTTTCATGAGTTTTTTGTG
TCCCTGAATGCAAGTTTAACATAGCAGTTACCCCAATAACCTCAGTTTTAACAGTAACAGCTTCCCACAT
CAAAATATTTCCACAGGTTAAGTCCTCATTTAAATTAGGCAAAGGAATTCTTGAAGACGAAAGGGCCTCG
TGATACGCCTATTTTTATAGGTTAATGTCATGATAATAATGGTTTCTTAGACGTCAGGTGGCACTTTTCG
GGGAAATGTGCGCGGAACCCCTATTTGTTTATTTTTCTAAATACATTCAAATATGTATCCGCTCATGAGA
CAATAACCCTGATAAATGCTTCAATAATATTGAAAAAGGAAGAGTATGAGTATTCAACATTTCCGTGTCG
CCCTTATTCCCTTTTTTGCGGCATTTTGCCTTCCTGTTTTTGCTCACCCAGAAACGCTGGTGAAAGTAAA
AGATGCTGAAGATCAGTTGGGTGCACGAGTGGGTTACATCGAACTGGATCTCAACAGCGGTAAGATCCTT
GAGAGTTTTCGCCCCGAAGAACGTTTTCCAATGATGAGCACTTTTAAAGTTCTGCTATGTGGCGCGGTAT
TATCCCGTGTTGACGCCGGGCAAGAGCAACTCGGTCGCCGCATACACTATTCTCAGAATGACTTGGTTGA
GTACTCACCAGTCACAGAAAAGCATCTTACGGATGGCATGACAGTAAGAGAATTATGCAGTGCTGCCATA
ACCATGAGTGATAACACTGCGGCCAACTTACTTCTGACAACGATCGGAGGACCGAAGGAGCTAACCGCTT
TTTTGCACAACATGGGGGATCATGTAACTCGCCTTGATCGTTGGGAACCGGAGCTGAATGAAGCCATACC
AAACGACGAGCGTGACACCACGATGCCTGCAGCAATGGCAACAACGTTGCGCAAACTATTAACTGGCGAA
CTACTTACTCTAGCTTCCCGGCAACAATTAATAGACTGGATGGAGGCGGATAAAGTTGCAGGACCACTTC
TGCGCTCGGCCCTTCCGGCTGGCTGGTTTATTGCTGATAAATCTGGAGCCGGTGAGCGTGGGTCTCGCGG
TATCATTGCAGCACTGGGGCCAGATGGTAAGCCCTCCCGTATCGTAGTTATCTACACGACGGGGAGTCAG
GCAACTATGGATGAACGAAATAGACAGATCGCTGAGATAGGTGCCTCACTGATTAAGCATTGGTAACTGT
CAGACCAAGTTTACTCATATATACTTTAGATTGATTTAAAACTTCATTTTTAATTTAAAAGGATCTAGGT
GAAGATCCTTTTTGATAATCTCATGACCAAAATCCCTTAACGTGAGTTTTCGTTCCACTGAGCGTCAGAC
CCCGTAGAAAAGATCAAAGGATCTTCTTGAGATCCTTTTTTTCTGCGCGTAATATGCTGCTTGCAAACAA
AAAAACCACCGCTACCAGCGGTGGTTTGTTTGCCGGATCAAGAGCTACCAACTCTTTTTCCGAAGGTAAC
TGGCTTCAGCAGAGCGCAGATACCAAATACTGTCCTTCTAGTGTAGCCGTAGTTAGGCCACCACTTCAAG
AACTCTGTAGCACCGCCTACATACCTCGCTCTGCTAATCCTGTTACCAGTGGCTGCTGCCAGTGGCGATA
AGTCGTGTCTTACCGGGTTGGACTCAAGACGATAGTTACCGGATAAGGCGCAGCGGTCGGGCTGAACGGG
GGGTTCGTGCACACAGCCCAGCTTGGAGCGAACGACCTACACCGAACTGAGATACCTACAGCGTGAGCTA
TGAGAAAGCGCCACGCTTCCCGAAGGGAGAAAGGCGGACAGGTATCCGGTAAGCGGCAGGGTCGGAACAG
GAGAGCGCACGAGGGAGCTTCCAGGGGGAAACGCCTGGTATCTTTATAGTCCTGTCGGGTTTCGCCACCT
CTGACTTGAGCGTCGATTTTTGTGATGCTCGTCAGGGGGGCGGAGCCTATGGAAAAACGCCAGCAACGCG
GCCTTTTTACGGTTCCTGGCCTTTTGCTGGCCTTTTGCTCACATGTTCTTTCCTGCGTTATCCCCTGATT
CTGTGGATAACCGTATTACCGCCTTTGAGTGAGCTGATACCGCTCGCCGCAGCCGAACGACCGAGCGCAG
CGAGTCAGTGAGCGAGGAAGCGGAAGAGCGCCTGATGCGGTATTTTCTCCTTACGCATCTGTGCGGTATT
TCACACCGCATATGGTGCACTCTCAGTACAATCTGCTCTGATGCCGCATAGTTAAGCCAGTATACACTCC
GCTATCGCTACGTGACTGGGTCATGGCTGCGCCCCGACACCCGCCAACACCCGCTGACGCGCCCTGACGG
GCTTGTCTGCTCCCGGCATCCGCTTACAGACAAGCTGTGACCGTCTCCGGGAGCTGCATGTGTCAGAGGT
TTTCACCGTCATCACCGAAACGCGCGAGGCAGGATCAGCCATATCACATTTGTAGAGGTTTTACTTGCTT
TAAAAAACCTCCCACACCTCCCCCTGAACCTGAAACATAAAATGAATGCAATTGTTGTTAACTTGTTTAT
TGCAGCTTATAATGGTTACAAATAAAGCAATAGCATCACAAATTTCACAAATAAAGCATTTTTTTCACTG
CATTCTAGTTGTGGTTTGTCCAAACTCATCAATGTATCTTATCATGTCTGGATCAGCCATATCACATTTG
TAGAGGTTTTACTTGCTTTAAAAAACCTCCCACACCTCCCCCTGAACCTGAAACATAAAATGAATGCAAT
TGTTGTTAACTTGTTTATTGCAGCTTATAATGGTTACAAATAAAGCAATAGCATCACAAATTTCACAAAT
AAAGCATTTTTTTCACTGCATTCTAGTTGTGGTTTGTCCAAACTCATCAATGTATCTTATCATGTCT
Features (pLannotate 1.2.2; 17 found; start..end, strand, type, name):
    105..250     +  promoter       HSV TK promoter: herpes simplex virus thymidine kinase promoter
    286..1938    +  CDS            luciferase: firefly luciferase; luc+; enhanced luc+ version of the luciferase gene
   1947..2021    +  CDS            small t antigen (fragment): SV40 (simian virus 40) small t antigen
   2023..2088    +  intron         small t intron: SV40 (simian virus 40) small t antigen intron
   2218..2238    +  CDS            SV40 NLS: nuclear localization signal of SV40 (simian virus 40) large T antigen
   2557..2640    +  CDS            large T antigen (fragment): large T antigen from SV40 (simian virus 40)
   2660..2794    +  polyA_signal   SV40 poly(A) signal: SV40 polyadenylation signal
   2796..3560    -  CDS            VP1_SV40 (fragment): Experimental evidence at protein level: Swiss-Prot protein existence level 1. Forms an icosahedral capsid with a T=7 symmetry and a 40 nm diameter. The capsid is composed of 72 pentamers linked to each other by disulfide bonds and associated with VP2 or VP3 proteins. Binds to N- glycolylneuraminic analog of the ganglioside GM1 on the cell surface to provide virion attachment to target cell (PubMed:18353982). Once attached, the virion is internalized by caveolin-mediated endocytosis and traffics to the endoplasmic reticulum. Inside the endoplasmic reticulum, the protein folding machinery isomer
   3651..3755    +  promoter       AmpR promoter: bla
   3756..4616    +  CDS            AmpR: β-lactamase; bla; confers resistance to ampicillin, carbenicillin, and related antibiotics
   4787..5375    +  rep_origin     ori: high-copy-number ColE1/pMB1/pBR322/pUC origin of replication
   5561..5701    -  misc_feature   bom: basis of mobility region from pBR322
   5803..5842    -  CDS            rop (fragment): Rop protein, which maintains plasmids at low copy number; rop
   5844..5920    +  CDS            large T antigen (fragment): large T antigen from SV40 (simian virus 40)
   5940..6074    +  polyA_signal   SV40 poly(A) signal: SV40 polyadenylation signal
   6072..6148    +  CDS            large T antigen (fragment): large T antigen from SV40 (simian virus 40)
   6168..5       +  polyA_signal   SV40 poly(A) signal (across the origin): SV40 polyadenylation signal
