[The description below was written by a language model from this plasmid's Addgene catalogue record and pLannotate feature annotations shown in this document.]
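Description:
pTK229 is a 6,297 bp firefly luciferase reporter plasmid for transfection into mammalian cells, built on the pXPG backbone. It is propagated in E. coli from a high-copy ColE1/pUC-type origin and selected with ampicillin through a bla (AmpR) cassette. Remnants of the pBR322 bom region and a short rop fragment are also annotated.

The insert is a 229 bp fragment of the herpes simplex virus thymidine kinase promoter, cloned by restriction digestion at SacI and PvuII sites that were both destroyed in the process. The automated annotation recognises about 146 bp of this region as the HSV TK promoter, positioned just upstream of the luc+ (enhanced firefly luciferase) coding sequence, so luciferase output reports the activity of this promoter. Although the catalogue lists luciferase as a "tag", it is the reporter gene driven by the inserted promoter rather than a fusion partner. Downstream of luciferase lies an SV40 segment containing the small t antigen intron and an SV40 polyadenylation signal, which provide splicing and 3′ end processing of the reporter transcript. The small t, large T, NLS and VP1 hits in this region are non-functional fragments carried along with that SV40 DNA. Two further tandem SV40 poly(A) signals sit immediately upstream of the promoter, one spanning the sequence origin, an arrangement commonly used to terminate read-through transcription from the backbone and so reduce background signal.

The associated publication concerns NFAT-dependent enhancers of the human IL-3 locus. This is consistent with pTK229 serving as a heterologous promoter reporter or baseline control for testing regulatory elements, although the record does not state this role explicitly.
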