Addgene plasmid #71256: pTK229
Purpose: luciferase reposter with 229 bp of the HSV TK promoter
Depositing lab: Peter Cockerill. Depositing organization: Royal Adelaide Hospital. Publication: The human IL-3 locus is regulated cooperatively by two NFAT-dependent enhancers that have distinct tissue-specific activities. Hawwari A, Burrows J, Vadas MA, Cockerill PN. J Immunol. 2002 Aug 15;169(4):1876-86. PubMed 12165512.
Backbone
  Vector backbone: pXPG
  Backbone manufacturer: Cockerill lab, Addgene plasmid 71248
  Total vector size (bp): 6297
  Vector type: Mammalian Expression, Luciferase
Growth in bacteria
  Bacterial resistance: Ampicillin, 100 μg/mL
  Growth temperature: 37°C
  Growth strain: DH5alpha
  Copy number: High Copy
Gene/Insert
  Gene/Insert name: Thymidine Kinase promoter
  Species: HSV
  Promoter: HSV Thymidine Kinase
  Tag / fusion protein: luciferase (C terminal on backbone)
  Cloning method: Restriction Enzyme; 5′ cloning site Sacl (destroyed during cloning); 3′ cloning site PvuII (destroyed during cloning)
  Sequencing primers: 5′ unknown; 3′ LucNRev
Terms and licenses: Academic/Nonprofit Terms; Industry Terms: Not Available to Industry
Depositor comments: JM109 are the cells used by the author for pXPG and its derivatives.
How to cite: pTK229 was a gift from Peter Cockerill (Addgene plasmid # 71256 ; http://n2t.net/addgene:71256 ; RRID:Addgene_71256)
