>Addgene plasmid #71256 | pTK229 | addgene partial sequence | sequence record 129654 | MUHD1 5'-AGAATGTTGAGAGTCAGCAGTAGC-3'
ACAGGTTTTCCTCATTAAAGGCATTCCACCACTGCTCCCATTCATCAGTTCCATAGGTTGGAATCTAAAA
TACACAAACAATTAGAATCAGTAGTTTAACACATTATACACTTAAAAATTTTATATTTACCTTAGAGCTT
TAAATCTCTGTAGGTAGTTTGTCCAATTATGTCACACCACAGAAGTAAGGTTCCTTCACAAAGATCCTCT
AGAATTACACGGCGATCTTTCCGCCCTTCTTGGCCTTTATGAGGATCTCTCTGATTTTTCTTGCGTCGAG
TTTTCCGGTAAGACCTTTCGGTACTTCGTCCACAAACACAACTCCTCCGCGCAACTTTTTCGCGGTTGTT
ACTTGACTGGCGACGTAATCCACGATCTCTTTTTCCGTCATCGTCTTTCCGTGCTCCAAAACAACAACGG
CGGCGGGAAGTTCACCGGCGTCATCGTCGGGAAGACCTGCGACACCTGCGTCGAAGATGTTGGGGTGTTG
GAGCAAGATGGATTCCAATTCAGCGGGAGCCACCTGATAGCCTTTGTACTTAATCAGAGACTTCAGGCGG
TCAACGATGAAGAAGTGTTCGTCTTCGTCCCAGTAAGCTATGTCTCCAGAATGTAGCCATCCATCCTTGT
CAATCAAGGCGTTGGTCGCTTCCGGATTGTTTACATAACCGGACATAATCATAGGACCTCTCACACACAG
TTCGCCTCTTTGATTAACGCCCAGCGTTTTCCCGGTATCCAGATCCACAACCTTCGCTTCAAA
