>Addgene plasmid #71256 | pTK229 | addgene partial sequence | sequence record 129655 | LucNRev 5'-CCTTATGCAGTTGCTCTCC-3'
GCGCCGGGCCTTTCTTTATGTTTTTGGCGTCTTCCATGGTGGCTTTACCAACAGTACCGGAATGCCAAGC
TTTTAAGCGGGTCGCTGCAGGGTCGCTCGGTGTTCGAGGCCACACGCGTCACCTTAATATGCGAAGTGGA
CCTGGGACCGCGCCGCCCCGACTGCATCTGCGTGTTCGAATTCGCCAATGACAAGACGCTGGGCGGGGTT
TGTGTCATCATAGAACTAAAGACATGCAAATATATTTCTTCCGGGGACACCGCCAGCAAACGCGAGCAAC
GGGCCACGGGGATGAAGCACTCGAGATCTGAGCTTGGATCCAGACATGATAAGATACATTGATGAGTTTG
GACAAACCACAACTAGAATGCAGTGAAAAAAATGCTTTATTTGTGAAATTTGTGATGCTATTGCTTTATT
TGTAACCATTATAAGCTGCAATAAACAAGTTAACAACAATTGCATTCATTTTATGTTTCAGGTTCAGGGG
GAGGTGTGGGAGGTTTTTTAAAGCAAGTAAAACCTCTACAAATGTGATATGGCTGATCCAGACATGATAA
GATACATTGATGAGTTTGGACAAACCACAACTAGAATGCAGTGAAAAAAATGCTTTATTTGTGAAATTTG
TGATGCTATTGCTTTATTTGTAACCATTATAAGCTGCAATAAACAAGTTAACAACAATTGCATTCATTTT
ATGTTTCAGGTTCAGGGGGAGGTGTGGGAGGTTTTTTAAAGCAAGTAAAACCTCTACAAATGTGATATGG
CTGATCCTGCCTCGCGCGTTTCGGTGATGACGGTGAA
